Addgene plasmid #104997: lenti-SpCas9 blast
Purpose: This lentiviral construct delivers hSpCas9 and blasticidin S resistance.
Depositing lab: Brett Stringer. Depositing organization: QIMR Berghofer Medical Research Institute. Publication: A reference collection of patient-derived cell line and xenograft models of proneural, classical and mesenchymal glioblastoma. Stringer BW, Day BW, D'Souza RCJ, Jamieson PR, Ensbey KS, Bruce ZC, Lim YC, Goasdoue K, Offenhauser C, Akgul S, Allan S, Robertson T, Lucas P, Tollesson G, Campbell S, Winter C, Do H, Dobrovic A, Inglis PL, Jeffree RL, Johns TG, Boyd AW. Sci Rep. 2019 Mar 20;9(1):4902. doi: 10.1038/s41598-019-41277-z. PubMed 30894629.
Backbone
  Vector backbone: lentiCRISPRv2 blast (Addgene #98293)
  Backbone manufacturer: Brett Stringer from Feng Zhang plasmid lentiCRISPR v2 (Addgene plasmid #52961)
  Total vector size (bp): 12470
  Modifications to backbone: The first of the two MluI restriction sites of lentiCRISPR v2 (Addgene plasmid #52961) was mutated (to create lentiCRISPRv2 puro, Addgene plasmid #98290) to allow the subcloning of alternative P2A-antibiotic resistance cassettes between the BamHI and remaining MluI restriction site (see also lentiCRISPRv2 hygro, Addgene plasmid #98291; lentiCRISPRv2 neo, Addgene plasmid #98292; and lentiCRISPRv2 blast, Addgene plasmid #98293). The U6 promoter-2 kb BsmBI-BsmBI filler cassette of lentiCRISPRv2 blast (Addgene plasmid #98293) was removed by KpnI/NheI digestion a KpnI-XhoI-BsrGI-NheI double-stranded oligonucleotide sequence was cloned in its place between the KpnI and NheI restriction sites (see also lentiCas9 puro, Addgene plasmid #104994; lentiCas9 hygro, Addgene plasmid #104995; and lentiCas9 neo, Addgene plasmid #104996).
  Vector type: Mammalian Expression, Lentiviral, CRISPR
  Selectable markers: Blasticidin
Growth in bacteria
  Bacterial resistance: Ampicillin, 100 μg/mL
  Growth temperature: 37°C
  Growth strain: Stbl4
  Growth instructions: Single colonies of transformed STBL3 or STBL4 cells cultured in 5 ml of LB broth containing 100 micrograms/ml ampicillin for 20 hours at 37C, 200 rpm give good yields for plasmid minipreps.
  Copy number: High Copy
Gene/Insert
  Gene/Insert name: KpnI-XhoI-BsrGI-NheI
  Species: Synthetic
  Insert size (bp): 24
  Cloning method: Restriction Enzyme; 5′ cloning site KpnI (not destroyed); 3′ cloning site NheI (not destroyed)
  Sequencing primers: 5′ acagtgcaggggaaagaatagtaga; 3′ aagcagcgtatccacatagc
Resource information
  A portion of this plasmid was derived from a plasmid made by: Feng Zhang (Addgene plasmid # 52961)
Terms and licenses: Academic/Nonprofit Terms; Industry Terms: Not Available to Industry
How to cite: lenti-SpCas9 blast was a gift from Brett Stringer (Addgene plasmid # 104997 ; http://n2t.net/addgene:104997 ; RRID:Addgene_104997)
