[The description below was written by a language model from this plasmid's Addgene catalogue record and pLannotate feature annotations shown in this document.]
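Description:
lenti-SpCas9 blast is a 12,470 bp third-generation-style, self-inactivating lentiviral transfer plasmid for delivering Streptococcus pyogenes Cas9 together with blasticidin S resistance to mammalian cells. It derives from lentiCRISPRv2 blast, itself a modified lentiCRISPR v2 in which one of two MluI sites was mutated so that alternative P2A-linked antibiotic resistance cassettes could be swapped in between BamHI and the remaining MluI site. In this version the U6 promoter and its roughly 2 kb BsmBI filler cassette were removed by KpnI/NheI digestion and replaced with a 24 bp synthetic KpnI-XhoI-BsrGI-NheI linker. The vector therefore carries no guide RNA expression cassette and supplies Cas9 only; sister constructs carry puromycin, hygromycin or neomycin markers. In bacteria it is maintained as a high-copy plasmid through a ColE1/pUC-type origin with ampicillin resistance, and an f1 origin is also present.

The viral genome is transcribed from a CMV enhancer/promoter fused to a truncated HIV-1 5' LTR. It includes the Ψ packaging signal with adjoining gag fragment, the RRE for Rev-dependent nuclear export, and the cPPT/CTS. Within it, an EF-1α core promoter drives the Cas9 coding sequence, followed by the blasticidin S deaminase gene. According to the backbone description the two are joined by a P2A peptide, so both proteins come from one transcript, although the P2A is not annotated in the feature table. A WPRE enhances expression, and the ΔU3 3' LTR makes the integrated provirus self-inactivating. Outside the LTRs lie a bGH polyadenylation signal and an SV40/EM7-driven bleomycin/Zeocin resistance cassette, which would not be packaged. The record supports its use for making blasticidin-selected Cas9-expressing cells, with guide RNAs presumably supplied from a separate vector.
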