Features (pLannotate 1.2.2; 31 found; start..end, strand, type, name):
     31..83      -  misc_feature   bom (fragment): basis of mobility region from pBR322
    242..621     +  enhancer       CMV enhancer: human cytomegalovirus immediate early enhancer
    622..821     +  promoter       CMV promoter: human cytomegalovirus (CMV) immediate early promoter
    839..1019    +  LTR            5' LTR (truncated): truncated 5' long terminal repeat (LTR) from HIV-1
   1066..1191    +  misc_feature   HIV-1 Ψ: packaging signal of human immunodeficiency virus type 1
   1175..1538    +  CDS            HIV-1 gag (fragment): gag protein from human immunodeficiency virus 1; gag
   1684..1917    +  misc_feature   RRE: The Rev response element (RRE) of HIV-1 allows for Rev-dependent mRNA export from the nucleus to the cytoplasm.
   2294..2394    +  CDS            Rev (fragment): human immunodeficiency virus 1 (HIV-1) Rev protein; rev; enhances nuclear export of unspliced and incompletely spliced viral mRNAs
   2444..2561    +  misc_feature   cPPT/CTS: central polypurine tract and central termination sequence of HIV-1
   2629..2647    +  CDS            small t antigen (fragment): SV40 (simian virus 40) small t antigen
   2673..2884    +  promoter       EF-1α core promoter: core promoter for human elongation factor EF-1α
   2909..7012    +  CDS            Cas9: Cas9 (Csn1) endonuclease from the Streptococcus pyogenes Type II CRISPR/Cas system generates RNA-guided double strand breaks in DNA
   7150..7546    +  CDS            BSD (fragment): blasticidin S deaminase; Aspergillus terreus BSD; confers resistance to blasticidin
   7562..8150    +  misc_feature   WPRE: woodchuck hepatitis virus posttranscriptional regulatory element
   8201..8220    +  misc_feature   cPPT/CTS (fragment): central polypurine tract and central termination sequence of HIV-1
   8222..8455    +  LTR            3' LTR (ΔU3): self-inactivating 3' long terminal repeat (LTR) from HIV-1
   8487..8711    +  polyA_signal   bGH poly(A) signal: bovine growth hormone polyadenylation signal
   8715..8736    +  promoter       SV40 promoter (fragment): SV40 enhancer and early promoter
   8757..9185    +  rep_origin     f1 ori (sequence partly withheld): f1 bacteriophage origin of replication; arrow indicates direction of (+) strand synthesis
   9199..9528    +  promoter       SV40 promoter: SV40 enhancer and early promoter
   9576..9623    +  promoter       EM7 promoter: synthetic bacterial promoter&nbsp
   9642..10016   +  CDS            BleoR: antibiotic-binding protein; Sh ble from Streptoalloteichus hindustanus; confers resistance to bleomycin, phleomycin, and Zeocin™
  10026..10151   +  CDS            ble (fragment): BLE_KLEPN - Experimental evidence at protein level: Swiss-Prot protein existence level 1. Binding protein with a strong affinity to the bleomycin family of antibiotics. Binds to CL990; an antimitotic-antibiotic compound. From Klebsiella pneumoniae.
  10146..10267   +  polyA_signal   SV40 poly(A) signal: SV40 polyadenylation signal
  10338..10360   -  protein_bind   lac operator (fragment): The lac repressor binds to the lac operator to inhibit transcription in E. coli. This inhibition can be relieved by adding lactose or isopropyl-β-D-thiogalactopyranoside (IPTG). lac repressor encoded by lacI
  10364..10394   -  promoter       lac promoter: promoter for the E. coli lac operon
  10409..10430   -  protein_bind   CAP binding site: CAP binding activates transcription in the presence of cAMP. E. coli catabolite activator protein
  10443..10535   -  CDS            lacI (fragment): lac repressor; lacI; The lac repressor binds to the lac operator to inhibit transcription in E. coli. This inhibition can be relieved by adding lactose or isopropyl-β-D-thiogalactopyranoside (IPTG).
  10718..11306   -  rep_origin     ori: high-copy-number ColE1/pMB1/pBR322/pUC origin of replication
  11477..12337   -  CDS            AmpR: β-lactamase; bla; confers resistance to ampicillin, carbenicillin, and related antibiotics
  12338..12442   -  promoter       AmpR promoter: bla
>Addgene plasmid #104997 | lenti-SpCas9 blast | addgene full sequence | sequence record 213516 | Addgene NGS Result
GTCGACGGATCGGGAGATCTCCCGATCCCCTATGGTGCACTCTCAGTACAATCTGCTCTGATGCCGCATA
GTTAAGCCAGTATCTGCTCCCTGCTTGTGTGTTGGAGGTCGCTGAGTAGTGCGCGAGCAAAATTTAAGCT
ACAACAAGGCAAGGCTTGACCGACAATTGCATGAAGAATCTGCTTAGGGTTAGGCGTTTTGCGCTGCTTC
GCGATGTACGGGCCAGATATACGCGCGCGTTGACATTGATTATTGACTAGTTATTAATAGTAATCAATTA
CGGGGTCATTAGTTCATAGCCCATATATGGAGTTCCGCGTTACATAACTTACGGTAAATGGCCCGCCTGG
CTGACCGCCCAACGACCCCCGCCCATTGACGTCAATAATGACGTATGTTCCCATAGTAACGCCAATAGGG
ACTTTCCATTGACGTCAATGGGTGGAGTATTTACGGTAAACTGCCCACTTGGCAGTACATCAAGTGTATC
ATATGCCAAGTACGCCCCCTATTGACGTCAATGACGGTAAATGGCCCGCCTGGCATTATGCCCAGTACAT
GACCTTATGGGACTTTCCTACTTGGCAGTACATCTACGTATTAGTCATCGCTATTACCATGGTGATGCGG
TTTTGGCAGTACATCAATGGGCGTGGATAGCGGTTTGACTCACGGGGATTTCCAAGTCTCCACCCCATTG
ACGTCAATGGGAGTTTGTTTTGGCACCAAAATCAACGGGACTTTCCAAAATGTCGTAACAACTCCGCCCC
ATTGACGCAAATGGGCGGTAGGCGTGTACGGTGGGAGGTCTATATAAGCAGCGCGTTTTGCCTGTACTGG
GTCTCTCTGGTTAGACCAGATCTGAGCCTGGGAGCTCTCTGGCTAACTAGGGAACCCACTGCTTAAGCCT
CAATAAAGCTTGCCTTGAGTGCTTCAAGTAGTGTGTGCCCGTCTGTTGTGTGACTCTGGTAACTAGAGAT
CCCTCAGACCCTTTTAGTCAGTGTGGAAAATCTCTAGCAGTGGCGCCCGAACAGGGACTTGAAAGCGAAA
GGGAAACCAGAGGAGCTCTCTCGACGCAGGACTCGGCTTGCTGAAGCGCGCACGGCAAGAGGCGAGGGGC
GGCGACTGGTGAGTACGCCAAAAATTTTGACTAGCGGAGGCTAGAAGGAGAGAGATGGGTGCGAGAGCGT
CAGTATTAAGCGGGGGAGAATTAGATCGCGATGGGAAAAAATTCGGTTAAGGCCAGGGGGAAAGAAAAAA
TATAAATTAAAACATATAGTATGGGCAAGCAGGGAGCTAGAACGATTCGCAGTTAATCCTGGCCTGTTAG
AAACATCAGAAGGCTGTAGACAAATACTGGGACAGCTACAACCATCCCTTCAGACAGGATCAGAAGAACT
TAGATCATTATATAATACAGTAGCAACCCTCTATTGTGTGCATCAAAGGATAGAGATAAAAGACACCAAG
GAAGCTTTAGACAAGATAGAGGAAGAGCAAAACAAAAGTAAGACCACCGCACAGCAAGCGGCCGCTGATC
TTCAGACCTGGAGGAGGAGATATGAGGGACAATTGGAGAAGTGAATTATATAAATATAAAGTAGTAAAAA
TTGAACCATTAGGAGTAGCACCCACCAAGGCAAAGAGAAGAGTGGTGCAGAGAGAAAAAAGAGCAGTGGG
AATAGGAGCTTTGTTCCTTGGGTTCTTGGGAGCAGCAGGAAGCACTATGGGCGCAGCGTCAATGACGCTG
ACGGTACAGGCCAGACAATTATTGTCTGGTATAGTGCAGCAGCAGAACAATTTGCTGAGGGCTATTGAGG
CGCAACAGCATCTGTTGCAACTCACAGTCTGGGGCATCAAGCAGCTCCAGGCAAGAATCCTGGCTGTGGA
AAGATACCTAAAGGATCAACAGCTCCTGGGGATTTGGGGTTGCTCTGGAAAACTCATTTGCACCACTGCT
GTGCCTTGGAATGCTAGTTGGAGTAATAAATCTCTGGAACAGATTTGGAATCACACGACCTGGATGGAGT
GGGACAGAGAAATTAACAATTACACAAGCTTAATACACTCCTTAATTGAAGAATCGCAAAACCAGCAAGA
AAAGAATGAACAAGAATTATTGGAATTAGATAAATGGGCAAGTTTGTGGAATTGGTTTAACATAACAAAT
TGGCTGTGGTATATAAAATTATTCATAATGATAGTAGGAGGCTTGGTAGGTTTAAGAATAGTTTTTGCTG
TACTTTCTATAGTGAATAGAGTTAGGCAGGGATATTCACCATTATCGTTTCAGACCCACCTCCCAACCCC
GAGGGGACCCGACAGGCCCGAAGGAATAGAAGAAGAAGGTGGAGAGAGAGACAGAGACAGATCCATTCGA
TTAGTGAACGGATCGGCACTGCGTGCGCCAATTCTGCAGACAAATGGCAGTATTCATCCACAATTTTAAA
AGAAAAGGGGGGATTGGGGGGTACAGTGCAGGGGAAAGAATAGTAGACATAATAGCAACAGACATACAAA
CTAAAGAATTACAAAAACAAATTACAAAAATTCAAAATTTTCGGGTTTATTACAGGGACAGCAGAGATCC
AGTTTGGTTAATTAAGGTACCCTCGAGTGTACAGCTAGCTAGGTCTTGAAAGGAGTGGGAATTGGCTCCG
GTGCCCGTCAGTGGGCAGAGCGCACATCGCCCACAGTCCCCGAGAAGTTGGGGGGAGGGGTCGGCAATTG
ATCCGGTGCCTAGAGAAGGTGGCGCGGGGTAAACTGGGAAAGTGATGTCGTGTACTGGCTCCGCCTTTTT
CCCGAGGGTGGGGGAGAACCGTATATAAGTGCAGTAGTCGCCGTGAACGTTCTTTTTCGCAACGGGTTTG
CCGCCAGAACACAGGACCGGTTCTAGAGCGCTGCCACCATGGACAAGAAGTACAGCATCGGCCTGGACAT
CGGCACCAACTCTGTGGGCTGGGCCGTGATCACCGACGAGTACAAGGTGCCCAGCAAGAAATTCAAGGTG
CTGGGCAACACCGACCGGCACAGCATCAAGAAGAACCTGATCGGAGCCCTGCTGTTCGACAGCGGCGAAA
CAGCCGAGGCCACCCGGCTGAAGAGAACCGCCAGAAGAAGATACACCAGACGGAAGAACCGGATCTGCTA
TCTGCAAGAGATCTTCAGCAACGAGATGGCCAAGGTGGACGACAGCTTCTTCCACAGACTGGAAGAGTCC
TTCCTGGTGGAAGAGGATAAGAAGCACGAGCGGCACCCCATCTTCGGCAACATCGTGGACGAGGTGGCCT
ACCACGAGAAGTACCCCACCATCTACCACCTGAGAAAGAAACTGGTGGACAGCACCGACAAGGCCGACCT
GCGGCTGATCTATCTGGCCCTGGCCCACATGATCAAGTTCCGGGGCCACTTCCTGATCGAGGGCGACCTG
AACCCCGACAACAGCGACGTGGACAAGCTGTTCATCCAGCTGGTGCAGACCTACAACCAGCTGTTCGAGG
AAAACCCCATCAACGCCAGCGGCGTGGACGCCAAGGCCATCCTGTCTGCCAGACTGAGCAAGAGCAGACG
GCTGGAAAATCTGATCGCCCAGCTGCCCGGCGAGAAGAAGAATGGCCTGTTCGGAAACCTGATTGCCCTG
AGCCTGGGCCTGACCCCCAACTTCAAGAGCAACTTCGACCTGGCCGAGGATGCCAAACTGCAGCTGAGCA
AGGACACCTACGACGACGACCTGGACAACCTGCTGGCCCAGATCGGCGACCAGTACGCCGACCTGTTTCT
GGCCGCCAAGAACCTGTCCGACGCCATCCTGCTGAGCGACATCCTGAGAGTGAACACCGAGATCACCAAG
GCCCCCCTGAGCGCCTCTATGATCAAGAGATACGACGAGCACCACCAGGACCTGACCCTGCTGAAAGCTC
TCGTGCGGCAGCAGCTGCCTGAGAAGTACAAAGAGATTTTCTTCGACCAGAGCAAGAACGGCTACGCCGG
CTACATTGACGGCGGAGCCAGCCAGGAAGAGTTCTACAAGTTCATCAAGCCCATCCTGGAAAAGATGGAC
GGCACCGAGGAACTGCTCGTGAAGCTGAACAGAGAGGACCTGCTGCGGAAGCAGCGGACCTTCGACAACG
GCAGCATCCCCCACCAGATCCACCTGGGAGAGCTGCACGCCATTCTGCGGCGGCAGGAAGATTTTTACCC
ATTCCTGAAGGACAACCGGGAAAAGATCGAGAAGATCCTGACCTTCCGCATCCCCTACTACGTGGGCCCT
CTGGCCAGGGGAAACAGCAGATTCGCCTGGATGACCAGAAAGAGCGAGGAAACCATCACCCCCTGGAACT
TCGAGGAAGTGGTGGACAAGGGCGCTTCCGCCCAGAGCTTCATCGAGCGGATGACCAACTTCGATAAGAA
CCTGCCCAACGAGAAGGTGCTGCCCAAGCACAGCCTGCTGTACGAGTACTTCACCGTGTATAACGAGCTG
ACCAAAGTGAAATACGTGACCGAGGGAATGAGAAAGCCCGCCTTCCTGAGCGGCGAGCAGAAAAAGGCCA
TCGTGGACCTGCTGTTCAAGACCAACCGGAAAGTGACCGTGAAGCAGCTGAAAGAGGACTACTTCAAGAA
AATCGAGTGCTTCGACTCCGTGGAAATCTCCGGCGTGGAAGATCGGTTCAACGCCTCCCTGGGCACATAC
CACGATCTGCTGAAAATTATCAAGGACAAGGACTTCCTGGACAATGAGGAAAACGAGGACATTCTGGAAG
ATATCGTGCTGACCCTGACACTGTTTGAGGACAGAGAGATGATCGAGGAACGGCTGAAAACCTATGCCCA
CCTGTTCGACGACAAAGTGATGAAGCAGCTGAAGCGGCGGAGATACACCGGCTGGGGCAGGCTGAGCCGG
AAGCTGATCAACGGCATCCGGGACAAGCAGTCCGGCAAGACAATCCTGGATTTCCTGAAGTCCGACGGCT
TCGCCAACAGAAACTTCATGCAGCTGATCCACGACGACAGCCTGACCTTTAAAGAGGACATCCAGAAAGC
CCAGGTGTCCGGCCAGGGCGATAGCCTGCACGAGCACATTGCCAATCTGGCCGGCAGCCCCGCCATTAAG
AAGGGCATCCTGCAGACAGTGAAGGTGGTGGACGAGCTCGTGAAAGTGATGGGCCGGCACAAGCCCGAGA
ACATCGTGATCGAAATGGCCAGAGAGAACCAGACCACCCAGAAGGGACAGAAGAACAGCCGCGAGAGAAT
GAAGCGGATCGAAGAGGGCATCAAAGAGCTGGGCAGCCAGATCCTGAAAGAACACCCCGTGGAAAACACC
CAGCTGCAGAACGAGAAGCTGTACCTGTACTACCTGCAGAATGGGCGGGATATGTACGTGGACCAGGAAC
TGGACATCAACCGGCTGTCCGACTACGATGTGGACCATATCGTGCCTCAGAGCTTTCTGAAGGACGACTC
CATCGACAACAAGGTGCTGACCAGAAGCGACAAGAACCGGGGCAAGAGCGACAACGTGCCCTCCGAAGAG
GTCGTGAAGAAGATGAAGAACTACTGGCGGCAGCTGCTGAACGCCAAGCTGATTACCCAGAGAAAGTTCG
ACAATCTGACCAAGGCCGAGAGAGGCGGCCTGAGCGAACTGGATAAGGCCGGCTTCATCAAGAGACAGCT
GGTGGAAACCCGGCAGATCACAAAGCACGTGGCACAGATCCTGGACTCCCGGATGAACACTAAGTACGAC
GAGAATGACAAGCTGATCCGGGAAGTGAAAGTGATCACCCTGAAGTCCAAGCTGGTGTCCGATTTCCGGA
AGGATTTCCAGTTTTACAAAGTGCGCGAGATCAACAACTACCACCACGCCCACGACGCCTACCTGAACGC
CGTCGTGGGAACCGCCCTGATCAAAAAGTACCCTAAGCTGGAAAGCGAGTTCGTGTACGGCGACTACAAG
GTGTACGACGTGCGGAAGATGATCGCCAAGAGCGAGCAGGAAATCGGCAAGGCTACCGCCAAGTACTTCT
TCTACAGCAACATCATGAACTTTTTCAAGACCGAGATTACCCTGGCCAACGGCGAGATCCGGAAGCGGCC
TCTGATCGAGACAAACGGCGAAACCGGGGAGATCGTGTGGGATAAGGGCCGGGATTTTGCCACCGTGCGG
AAAGTGCTGAGCATGCCCCAAGTGAATATCGTGAAAAAGACCGAGGTGCAGACAGGCGGCTTCAGCAAAG
AGTCTATCCTGCCCAAGAGGAACAGCGATAAGCTGATCGCCAGAAAGAAGGACTGGGACCCTAAGAAGTA
CGGCGGCTTCGACAGCCCCACCGTGGCCTATTCTGTGCTGGTGGTGGCCAAAGTGGAAAAGGGCAAGTCC
AAGAAACTGAAGAGTGTGAAAGAGCTGCTGGGGATCACCATCATGGAAAGAAGCAGCTTCGAGAAGAATC
CCATCGACTTTCTGGAAGCCAAGGGCTACAAAGAAGTGAAAAAGGACCTGATCATCAAGCTGCCTAAGTA
CTCCCTGTTCGAGCTGGAAAACGGCCGGAAGAGAATGCTGGCCTCTGCCGGCGAACTGCAGAAGGGAAAC
GAACTGGCCCTGCCCTCCAAATATGTGAACTTCCTGTACCTGGCCAGCCACTATGAGAAGCTGAAGGGCT
CCCCCGAGGATAATGAGCAGAAACAGCTGTTTGTGGAACAGCACAAGCACTACCTGGACGAGATCATCGA
GCAGATCAGCGAGTTCTCCAAGAGAGTGATCCTGGCCGACGCTAATCTGGACAAAGTGCTGTCCGCCTAC
AACAAGCACCGGGATAAGCCCATCAGAGAGCAGGCCGAGAATATCATCCACCTGTTTACCCTGACCAATC
TGGGAGCCCCTGCCGCCTTCAAGTACTTTGACACCACCATCGACCGGAAGAGGTACACCAGCACCAAAGA
GGTGCTGGACGCCACCCTGATCCACCAGAGCATCACCGGCCTGTACGAGACACGGATCGACCTGTCTCAG
CTGGGAGGCGACAAGCGACCTGCCGCCACAAAGAAGGCTGGACAGGCTAAGAAGAAGAAAGATTACAAAG
ACGATGACGATAAGGGATCCGGCGCAACAAACTTCTCTCTGCTGAAACAAGCCGGAGATGTCGAAGAGAA
TCCTGGACCGGCCAAGCCTTTGTCTCAAGAAGAATCCACCCTCATTGAAAGAGCAACGGCTACAATCAAC
AGCATCCCCATCTCTGAAGACTACAGCGTCGCCAGCGCAGCTCTCTCTAGCGACGGCCGCATCTTCACTG
GTGTCAATGTATATCATTTTACTGGGGGACCTTGTGCAGAACTCGTGGTGCTGGGCACTGCTGCTGCTGC
GGCAGCTGGCAACCTGACTTGTATCGTCGCGATCGGAAATGAGAACAGGGGCATCTTGAGCCCCTGCGGA
CGGTGCCGACAGGTGCTTCTCGATCTGCATCCTGGGATCAAAGCCATAGTGAAGGACAGTGATGGACAGC
CGACGGCAGTTGGGATTCGTGAATTGCTGCCCTCTGGTTATGTGTGGGAGGGCTAAACGCGTTAAGTCGA
CAATCAACCTCTGGATTACAAAATTTGTGAAAGATTGACTGGTATTCTTAACTATGTTGCTCCTTTTACG
CTATGTGGATACGCTGCTTTAATGCCTTTGTATCATGCTATTGCTTCCCGTATGGCTTTCATTTTCTCCT
CCTTGTATAAATCCTGGTTGCTGTCTCTTTATGAGGAGTTGTGGCCCGTTGTCAGGCAACGTGGCGTGGT
GTGCACTGTGTTTGCTGACGCAACCCCCACTGGTTGGGGCATTGCCACCACCTGTCAGCTCCTTTCCGGG
ACTTTCGCTTTCCCCCTCCCTATTGCCACGGCGGAACTCATCGCCGCCTGCCTTGCCCGCTGCTGGACAG
GGGCTCGGCTGTTGGGCACTGACAATTCCGTGGTGTTGTCGGGGAAATCATCGTCCTTTCCTTGGCTGCT
CGCCTGTGTTGCCACCTGGATTCTGCGCGGGACGTCCTTCTGCTACGTCCCTTCGGCCCTCAATCCAGCG
GACCTTCCTTCCCGCGGCCTGCTGCCGGCTCTGCGGCCTCTTCCGCGTCTTCGCCTTCGCCCTCAGACGA
GTCGGATCTCCCTTTGGGCCGCCTCCCCGCGTCGACTTTAAGACCAATGACTTACAAGGCAGCTGTAGAT
CTTAGCCACTTTTTAAAAGAAAAGGGGGGACTGGAAGGGCTAATTCACTCCCAACGAAGACAAGATCTGC
TTTTTGCTTGTACTGGGTCTCTCTGGTTAGACCAGATCTGAGCCTGGGAGCTCTCTGGCTAACTAGGGAA
CCCACTGCTTAAGCCTCAATAAAGCTTGCCTTGAGTGCTTCAAGTAGTGTGTGCCCGTCTGTTGTGTGAC
TCTGGTAACTAGAGATCCCTCAGACCCTTTTAGTCAGTGTGGAAAATCTCTAGCAGGGCCCGTTTAAACC
CGCTGATCAGCCTCGACTGTGCCTTCTAGTTGCCAGCCATCTGTTGTTTGCCCCTCCCCCGTGCCTTCCT
TGACCCTGGAAGGTGCCACTCCCACTGTCCTTTCCTAATAAAATGAGGAAATTGCATCGCATTGTCTGAG
TAGGTGTCATTCTATTCTGGGGGGTGGGGTGGGGCAGGACAGCAAGGGGGAGGATTGGGAAGACAATAGC
AGGCATGCTGGGGATGCGGTGGGCTCTATGGCTTCTGAGGCGGAAAGAACCAGCTGGGGCTCTAGGGGGT
ATCCCC
[124 nt withheld, positions 8757-8880]
C
[91 nt withheld, positions 8882-8972]
A
[49 nt withheld, positions 8974-9022]
CCTTTGACGTTGGAGTCCACGTTCTTT
[37 nt withheld, positions 9050-9086]
ACCCTATCTCGGTCTATTCTTTTGATTTATAAGGGATTTTGCCGATTTCGGCCTATTGGTTAAAAAATGA
GCTGATTTAACAAAAATTTAACGCGAATTAATTCTGTGGAATGTGTGTCAGTTAGGGTGTGGAAAGTCCC
CAGGCTCCCCAGCAGGCAGAAGTATGCAAAGCATGCATCTCAATTAGTCAGCAACCAGGTGTGGAAAGTC
CCCAGGCTCCCCAGCAGGCAGAAGTATGCAAAGCATGCATCTCAATTAGTCAGCAACCATAGTCCCGCCC
CTAACTCCGCCCATCCCGCCCCTAACTCCGCCCAGTTCCGCCCATTCTCCGCCCCATGGCTGACTAATTT
TTTTTATTTATGCAGAGGCCGAGGCCGCCTCTGCCTCTGAGCTATTCCAGAAGTAGTGAGGAGGCTTTTT
TGGAGGCCTAGGCTTTTGCAAAAAGCTCCCGGGAGCTTGTATATCCATTTTCGGATCTGATCAGCACGTG
TTGACAATTAATCATCGGCATAGTATATCGGCATAGTATAATACGACAAGGTGAGGAACTAAACCATGGC
CAAGTTGACCAGTGCCGTTCCGGTGCTCACCGCGCGCGACGTCGCCGGAGCGGTCGAGTTCTGGACCGAC
CGGCTCGGGTTCTCCCGGGACTTCGTGGAGGACGACTTCGCCGGTGTGGTCCGGGACGACGTGACCCTGT
TCATCAGCGCGGTCCAGGACCAGGTGGTGCCGGACAACACCCTGGCCTGGGTGTGGGTGCGCGGCCTGGA
CGAGCTGTACGCCGAGTGGTCGGAGGTCGTGTCCACGAACTTCCGGGACGCCTCCGGGCCGGCCATGACC
GAGATCGGCGAGCAGCCGTGGGGGCGGGAGTTCGCCCTGCGCGACCCGGCCGGCAACTGCGTGCACTTCG
TGGCCGAGGAGCAGGACTGACACGTGCTACGAGATTTCGATTCCACCGCCGCCTTCTATGAAAGGTTGGG
CTTCGGAATCGTTTTCCGGGACGCCGGCTGGATGATCCTCCAGCGCGGGGATCTCATGCTGGAGTTCTTC
GCCCACCCCAACTTGTTTATTGCAGCTTATAATGGTTACAAATAAAGCAATAGCATCACAAATTTCACAA
ATAAAGCATTTTTTTCACTGCATTCTAGTTGTGGTTTGTCCAAACTCATCAATGTATCTTATCATGTCTG
TATACCGTCGACCTCTAGCTAGAGCTTGGCGTAATCATGGTCATAGCTGTTTCCTGTGTGAAATTGTTAT
CCGCTCACAATTCCACACAACATACGAGCCGGAAGCATAAAGTGTAAAGCCTGGGGTGCCTAATGAGTGA
GCTAACTCACATTAATTGCGTTGCGCTCACTGCCCGCTTTCCAGTCGGGAAACCTGTCGTGCCAGCTGCA
TTAATGAATCGGCCAACGCGCGGGGAGAGGCGGTTTGCGTATTGGGCGCTCTTCCGCTTCCTCGCTCACT
GACTCGCTGCGCTCGGTCGTTCGGCTGCGGCGAGCGGTATCAGCTCACTCAAAGGCGGTAATACGGTTAT
CCACAGAATCAGGGGATAACGCAGGAAAGAACATGTGAGCAAAAGGCCAGCAAAAGGCCAGGAACCGTAA
AAAGGCCGCGTTGCTGGCGTTTTTCCATAGGCTCCGCCCCCCTGACGAGCATCACAAAAATCGACGCTCA
AGTCAGAGGTGGCGAAACCCGACAGGACTATAAAGATACCAGGCGTTTCCCCCTGGAAGCTCCCTCGTGC
GCTCTCCTGTTCCGACCCTGCCGCTTACCGGATACCTGTCCGCCTTTCTCCCTTCGGGAAGCGTGGCGCT
TTCTCATAGCTCACGCTGTAGGTATCTCAGTTCGGTGTAGGTCGTTCGCTCCAAGCTGGGCTGTGTGCAC
GAACCCCCCGTTCAGCCCGACCGCTGCGCCTTATCCGGTAACTATCGTCTTGAGTCCAACCCGGTAAGAC
ACGACTTATCGCCACTGGCAGCAGCCACTGGTAACAGGATTAGCAGAGCGAGGTATGTAGGCGGTGCTAC
AGAGTTCTTGAAGTGGTGGCCTAACTACGGCTACACTAGAAGAACAGTATTTGGTATCTGCGCTCTGCTG
AAGCCAGTTACCTTCGGAAAAAGAGTTGGTAGCTCTTGATCCGGCAAACAAACCACCGCTGGTAGCGGTG
GTTTTTTTGTTTGCAAGCAGCAGATTACGCGCAGAAAAAAAGGATCTCAAGAAGATCCTTTGATCTTTTC
TACGGGGTCTGACGCTCAGTGGAACGAAAACTCACGTTAAGGGATTTTGGTCATGAGATTATCAAAAAGG
ATCTTCACCTAGATCCTTTTAAATTAAAAATGAAGTTTTAAATCAATCTAAAGTATATATGAGTAAACTT
GGTCTGACAGTTACCAATGCTTAATCAGTGAGGCACCTATCTCAGCGATCTGTCTATTTCGTTCATCCAT
AGTTGCCTGACTCCCCGTCGTGTAGATAACTACGATACGGGAGGGCTTACCATCTGGCCCCAGTGCTGCA
ATGATACCGCGAGACCCACGCTCACCGGCTCCAGATTTATCAGCAATAAACCAGCCAGCCGGAAGGGCCG
AGCGCAGAAGTGGTCCTGCAACTTTATCCGCCTCCATCCAGTCTATTAATTGTTGCCGGGAAGCTAGAGT
AAGTAGTTCGCCAGTTAATAGTTTGCGCAACGTTGTTGCCATTGCTACAGGCATCGTGGTGTCACGCTCG
TCGTTTGGTATGGCTTCATTCAGCTCCGGTTCCCAACGATCAAGGCGAGTTACATGATCCCCCATGTTGT
GCAAAAAAGCGGTTAGCTCCTTCGGTCCTCCGATCGTTGTCAGAAGTAAGTTGGCCGCAGTGTTATCACT
CATGGTTATGGCAGCACTGCATAATTCTCTTACTGTCATGCCATCCGTAAGATGCTTTTCTGTGACTGGT
GAGTACTCAACCAAGTCATTCTGAGAATAGTGTATGCGGCGACCGAGTTGCTCTTGCCCGGCGTCAATAC
GGGATAATACCGCGCCACATAGCAGAACTTTAAAAGTGCTCATCATTGGAAAACGTTCTTCGGGGCGAAA
ACTCTCAAGGATCTTACCGCTGTTGAGATCCAGTTCGATGTAACCCACTCGTGCACCCAACTGATCTTCA
GCATCTTTTACTTTCACCAGCGTTTCTGGGTGAGCAAAAACAGGAAGGCAAAATGCCGCAAAAAAGGGAA
TAAGGGCGACACGGAAATGTTGAATACTCATACTCTTCCTTTTTCAATATTATTGAAGCATTTATCAGGG
TTATTGTCTCATGAGCGGATACATATTTGAATGTATTTAGAAAAATAAACAAATAGGGGTTCCGCGCACA
TTTCCCCGAAAAGTGCCACCTGAC
